Addgene plasmid #193099: pFastBac1-NpSxphI559Y
Purpose: Protein expression in insect cells
Depositing lab: Dan Minor. Depositing organization: University of California, San Francisco (UCSF). Publication: Definition of a saxitoxin (STX) binding code enables discovery and characterization of the anuran saxiphilin family. Chen Z, Zakrzewska S, Hajare HS, Alvarez-Buylla A, Abderemane-Ali F, Bogan M, Ramirez D, O'Connell LA, Du Bois J, Minor DL Jr. Proc Natl Acad Sci U S A. 2022 Nov;119(44):e2210114119. doi: 10.1073/pnas.2210114119. Epub 2022 Oct 24. PubMed 36279441.
Backbone
  Vector backbone: pFastBac1
  Vector type: Insect Expression
Growth in bacteria
  Bacterial resistance: Ampicillin, 100 μg/mL
  Growth temperature: 37°C
  Growth strain: DH5alpha
  Copy number: High Copy
Gene/Insert
  Gene/Insert name: Nanorana parkeri saxiphilin I559Y
  Species: Nanorana parkeri
  Mutation: I559Y
  Promoter: polyhedrin
  Tag / fusion protein: 3C-eGFP-His10 (C terminal on insert)
  Cloning method: Unknown
  Sequencing primers: 5′ CGGGCGCGGATCCCGGTCCG; 3′ CGGGCGCGGATCCCGGTCCG
Terms and licenses: Academic/Nonprofit Terms; Industry Terms: Not Available to Industry
How to cite: pFastBac1-NpSxphI559Y was a gift from Dan Minor (Addgene plasmid # 193099 ; http://n2t.net/addgene:193099 ; RRID:Addgene_193099)
