[The description below was written by a language model from this plasmid's Addgene catalogue record and pLannotate feature annotations shown in this document.]
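Description:
pFastBac1-NpSxphI559Y is a baculovirus donor (transfer) plasmid built on the pFastBac1 backbone for producing a mutant frog saxiphilin in insect cells. In E. coli it is maintained at high copy through a ColE1/pUC-type origin and selected with ampicillin via the bla gene; an f1 origin is also present. The expression cassette, together with a gentamicin resistance gene (aacC1, driven by the Pc integron promoter), lies between the Tn7L and Tn7R ends of a mini-Tn7 element. In the Bac-to-Bac type of workflow for which this backbone is designed, that arrangement lets the segment transpose into a baculovirus shuttle genome (bacmid) held in a suitable E. coli host. The resulting recombinant bacmid is then used to generate virus for infecting insect cells.

The payload is the saxiphilin coding sequence from the frog Nanorana parkeri carrying the I559Y substitution. It is placed under the strong, very late polyhedrin promoter of Autographa californica nucleopolyhedrovirus and terminated by the SV40 polyadenylation signal. The automated annotation labels this roughly 2.5 kb open reading frame by similarity to bullfrog saxiphilin, a soluble protein that binds the neurotoxin saxitoxin, which is consistent with the catalogued insert being a homologue. The C terminus is fused to a 3C protease cleavage site, eGFP (detected by the annotation as mEGFP) and a His10 tag. This allows fluorescence monitoring of expression, metal-affinity purification and subsequent removal of the tag by proteolysis. The associated publication concerns the saxitoxin binding code of anuran saxiphilins, so this point mutant is presumably used to test how residue 559 affects toxin binding, although the record itself states only insect-cell protein expression as the purpose.
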