Features (pLannotate 1.2.2; 16 found; start..end, strand, type, name):
    156..247     +  promoter       polyhedrin promoter: polh from Autographa californica; promoter for the baculovirus polyhedrin gene
    349..2883    +  CDS            SAX_LITCT: Experimental evidence at protein level: Swiss-Prot protein existence level 1. Binds specifically to the neurotoxin saxitoxin. Its physiological role may be to transport or sequester an endogenous organic molecule other than Fe(3+). It may participate in a detoxification mechanism for neutralizing a microbial toxin. From Lithobates catesbeianus (American bullfrog) (Rana catesbeiana).
   2932..3645    +  CDS            mEGFP: mEGFP is a basic (constitutively fluorescent) green fluorescent protein published in 2002, derived from Aequorea victoria. It has moderate acid sensitivity.
   3732..3815    +  CDS            large T antigen (fragment): large T antigen from SV40 (simian virus 40)
   3838..3972    +  polyA_signal   SV40 poly(A) signal: SV40 polyadenylation signal
   4001..4166    -  mobile_element Tn7L: mini-Tn7 element (left end of the Tn7 transposon) Tn7
   4329..4345    +  CDS            lacZα (fragment): LacZα fragment of β-galactosidase; lacZ fragment
   4350..4804    +  rep_origin     f1 ori (sequence partly withheld): f1 bacteriophage origin of replication; arrow indicates direction of (+) strand synthesis
   4830..4934    +  promoter       AmpR promoter: bla
   4935..5795    +  CDS            AmpR: β-lactamase; bla; confers resistance to ampicillin, carbenicillin, and related antibiotics
   5966..6554    +  rep_origin     ori: high-copy-number ColE1/pMB1/pBR322/pUC origin of replication
   6740..6791    -  misc_feature   bom (fragment): basis of mobility region from pBR322
   6859..7083    -  mobile_element Tn7R: mini-Tn7 element (right end of the Tn7 transposon) Tn7
   7150..7683    -  CDS            GmR: gentamycin acetyltransferase; aacC1; confers resistance to gentamycin
   7872..7900    -  promoter       Pc promoter: intI1 (promoter lies within the coding sequence); class 1 integron promoter
   7878..129     -  CDS            YPR2_ECOLX (fragment) (across the origin): Protein predicted: Swiss-Prot protein existence level 4. From Escherichia coli.
>Addgene plasmid #193099 | pFastBac1-NpSxphI559Y | addgene full sequence | sequence record 384668 | Addgene Partial NGS Result
GGAAGACCTCGGCCGTCGCGGCGCTTGCCGGTGGTGCTGACCCCGGATGAAGTGGTTCGCATCCTCGGTT
TTCTGGAAGGCGAGCATCGTTTGTTCGCCCAGGACTCTAGCTATAGTTCTAGTGGTTGGCTACGTATACT
CCGGAATATTAATAGATCATGGAGATAATTAAAATGATAACCATCTCGCAAATAAATAAGTATTTTACTG
TTTTCGTAACAGTTTTGTAATAAAAAAACCTATAAATATTCCGGATTATTCATACCGTCCCACCATCGGG
CGCGGATCCCGGTCCGAAGCGCGCGGAATTCAAAGGCCTACGTCGACGAGCTCACTAGTCGCGGCCGCAT
GGCGTTGACCTTCCATACAGCCCTCTACTTCACGATTGTTGGTTTGAGTTTCGCAGCATCTGACGCTAGG
CATGTCCAGTGGTGTACCATCAGCCACCTGGAACAGAAGAAGTGCAACGACCTGGTCGGCTCTTGCAACG
TGCCAGACATCACCCTGGCTTGCGTGTACCGTTCCAGCACTGAGAACTGCATGGCTGCCATCAAGGACGG
ACAGGCTGACGCCATGTTCCTGGACAGCGGTGACGTCTACAAGGCCTCTCTGGACCACTACAACCTGAAG
CCAATCATCGCTGAACCTTACTCACTGCACAGGGAGCTGACTAAGTGCCTGAAGCACAGACAGGAATCCC
TGGGTGGCGACAAGATGGTGAAGGGCAGGTACATCCCACAGTGCGACGAGAAGGGAAACTACCACCCTGT
CCAGTGCCACGCCTCAACCGGCTACTGCTGGTGCGTGAACGCTAACGGTGAAAAGATCGAGGGCACTAAC
ACCACTCCTGTCCAGACCCCTCCCACTTGCCCCTCCCAGGTGCTGACCAAGTGCCTGAAGGAAAGACAGG
AGGCCCTGGGTGGCAAGCGCATCGCTATCGGTCGTTACATCCCCCAGTGCGACGAGCAGGGCAACTACCG
CCCAATGCAGTGCCACGGAAGCACTGGTTACTGTTGGTGTGTGAACGCCATCGGAGAAAAGATCGAGGGT
ACCAACACTCCACCTGGTAACACCCAGCCTACTTGCCAGTCTCACGACTGGGACACCTGCCACTACGCTG
TCGCCGTGGTCAAGAACTCTTCAACTTTCCAGTTCGGCCAGCTGAAGGGAAAGCGTAGCTGCCACTCTGG
TCTGTCAAAGACCGACGGCTGGAACGCTCCTGTGAACGTCTTCGTGGAAAAGAAGCTCCTCCCATGGGAC
GGTCTGGCTAAGGGATCAATCGAGAGGGCTGTGTCCAAGTTCTTCTCCGCCAGCTGCATCCCTGGTGCTA
CCGAGACTAACCTGTGCAAGCAGTGCATCGGCGAGGAAGAGAAGAAGTGCAAGTCCAGCCACGACGAACC
CTACTACGGCGACCACGGAGCTTTCCGTTGCCTGCAGGAGGACAAGGGAGACGTGGCCTTCCTGAAGAAC
ACCGCTCTGCCAGACGAACACTCCGGTGTCTACGAGCTGCTGTGCCCAGACAACACTCGTAAGCCTCTGA
ACAAGTACAAGGAATGCAACCTGGGAAAGGTGCCTGCTGACGCCGTGGTCACCAGGAAGGCCGGTGACAA
GACTAAGGACATCAACGACTTCCTGCTGGAGGCTCAGAAGAAGAAGTGCAAGCTGTTCGGAAGCCCTCAC
GGCAAGGACCTGATGTTCGACGACTCAACCACTCACCTGGCCCCTCTGCCCTCCGAAATCGACGCTTTCT
TCTTCCTGGGTGTCAAGTGGTACAACGCTATGAAGGCCCTGACCGAAGACGTCAAGCTGCCATCTAAGAA
CAAGGTGAGATGGTGCACTATCAACAAGCCTGAGATGATGAAGTGCAAGGACTGGGCTGCCGTGAGCGGC
GGAGCTATCGCTTGCACCGAAGCCTCTTGCCCCGAGCACTGCGTCAAGCAGATCCTGAAGGGAGAGGCTG
ACGCCGTCACTCTGGACGTGCAGTACATGTACATGGCTCTGATGTGCGGCCTGCTGCCAGCTGTGGAAGA
GTACCCAAACAAGGACGACTTCCACCCCTGCCAGATCCCAGGTAGCACCTACAAGGACTTCGGCACTAAG
CGTGCTGTCGCCCTGGTGAAGAAGTCAAACAAGGACATCAAGTGGAACAACCTGAAGGGAAAGAAGTCCT
GCCACACCCACGTGGGCGACATCCCAGGATGGGTCATCCCAGCCGGTCTGATCTCAAACCAGAACGACAA
CATCGACATCGAAAGCTTCTTCGGAGAGTCTTGCGCTCCCGGTTCAGACACCAACTCCAAGCTGTGCAAG
CTGTGCATCGGTGACCCAGAGAACCCTAAGGCTTCCACTAGATGCTCTCTGTCAGACAAGGAAGCCTACT
ACGGTAACGAGGGCGCTTTCCGCTGCCTGGTGGAAAAGGGCGACGTGGCTTTCGTGCCACACACCGTGGT
CTTCGCTAACACTGACGGAAAGAACCCAGCTGAGTGGGCCAAGGACCTGAAGTCAGAAGACTTCGAGATC
CTCTGCCTGGACGGCTCCCGCGCCCCAGTCACCAACTACAGGGGATGCAACCTGTCTGGACTGCCCCCAA
GGGCTATCGTCACTAGAGAAGAGTCCGTGAGCGACGTGGTCAGGATCCTGATCAACCAGCAGTCTCTGTA
CGGAAGAAACGGTTTCGAAAAGGACATGTTCCAGATGTTCTCTTCAGCCAAGGGCCAGAACCTGCTGTTC
AACGACGAAACCCAGTGCCTGATCGAGTTCGACAGGCAGCCAAAGGACATCATGGAGGACTACTTCGGAG
TCCGCTACTACACCGCTGTGTACTCTGCCTCACGTTCCGCTGTGCCTAGCGAACTGATCCCCGCTTGCAC
TTTCAAGCACTGCAGCAACTCTCTGGAGGTCCTGTTCCAAGGACCAACTGCTGCCGCTGCCGTGTCTAAG
GGCGAAGAGCTGTTCACTGGAGTGGTCCCTATCCTGGTCGAGCTGGACGGTGACGTGAACGGCCACAAGT
TCTCAGTCTCCGGTGAAGGCGAGGGAGACGCTACCTACGGAAAGCTGACTCTGAAGTTCATCTGCACCAC
TGGCAAGCTGCCAGTCCCTTGGCCCACCCTGGTGACCACTCTGACTTACGGTGTGCAGTGCTTCAGCCGC
TACCCTGACCACATGAAGCAGCACGACTTCTTCAAGTCTGCCATGCCCGAAGGCTACGTCCAGGAGCGCA
CCATCTTCTTCAAGGACGACGGAAACTACAAGACCCGTGCTGAAGTCAAGTTCGAGGGCGACACTCTGGT
GAACAGGATCGAACTGAAGGGAATCGACTTCAAGGAGGACGGAAACATCCTGGGTCACAAGCTGGAATAC
AACTACAACTCACACAACGTCTACATCATGGCCGACAAGCAGAAGAACGGTATCAAGGTGAACTTCAAGA
TCAGACACAACATCGAGGACGGCTCCGTCCAGCTGGCTGACCACTACCAGCAGAACACTCCTATCGGTGA
CGGACCTGTGCTGCTGCCCGACAACCACTACCTGTCCACTCAGAGCAAGCTGTCTAAGGACCCAAACGAA
AAGCGCGACCACATGGTCCTGCTGGAGTTCGTGACCGCTGCCGGCATCACTCTGGGAATGGACGAACTCT
ACAAATCTGGCGGCGGACATCATCACCACCACCATCATCACCACCACTAACTCGAGGCATGCGGTACCAA
GCTTGTCGAGAAGTACTAGAGGATCATAATCAGCCATACCACATTTGTAGAGGTTTTACTTGCTTTAAAA
AACCTCCCACACCTCCCCCTGAACCTGAAACATAAAATGAATGCAATTGTTGTTGTTAACTTGTTTATTG
CAGCTTATAATGGTTACAAATAAAGCAATAGCATCACAAATTTCACAAATAAAGCATTTTTTTCACTGCA
TTCTAGTTGTGGTTTGTCCAAACTCATCAATGTATCTTATCATGTCTGGATCTGATCACTGCTTGAGCCT
AGGAGATCCGAACCAGATAAGTGAAATCTAGTTCCAAACTATTTTGTCATTTTTAATTTTCGTATTAGCT
TACGACGCTACACCCAGTTCCCATCTATTTTGTCACTCTTCCCTAAATAATCCTTAAAAACTCCATTTCC
ACCCCTCCCAGTTCCCAACTATTTTGTCCGCCCACAGCGGGGCATTTTTCTTCCTGTTATGTTTTTAATC
AAACATCCTGCCAACTCCATGTGACAAACCGTCATCTTCGGCTACTTTTTCTCTGTCACAGAATGAAAAT
TTTTCTGTCATCTCTTCGTTATTAATGTTTGTAATTGACTGAATATCAACGCTTATTTGCAGCCTGAATG
GCGAATGGG
[124 nt withheld, positions 4350-4473]
C
[91 nt withheld, positions 4475-4565]
A
[49 nt withheld, positions 4567-4615]
CCTTTGACGTTGGAGTCCACGTTCTT
[37 nt withheld, positions 4642-4678]
ACCCTATCTCGGTCTATTCTTTTGATTTATAAGGGATTTTGCCGATTTCGGCCTATTGGTTAAAAAATGA
GCTGATTTAACAAAAATTTAACGCGAATTTTAACAAAATATTAACGCTTACAATTTAGGTGGCACTTTTC
GGGGAAATGTGCGCGGAACCCCTATTTGTTTATTTTTCTAAATACATTCAAATATGTATCCGCTCATGAG
ACAATAACCCTGATAAATGCTTCAATAATATTGAAAAAGGAAGAGTATGAGTATTCAACATTTCCGTGTC
GCCCTTATTCCCTTTTTTGCGGCATTTTGCCTTCCTGTTTTTGCTCACCCAGAAACGCTGGTGAAAGTAA
AAGATGCTGAAGATCAGTTGGGTGCACGAGTGGGTTACATCGAACTGGATCTCAACAGCGGTAAGATCCT
TGAGAGTTTTCGCCCCGAAGAACGTTTTCCAATGATGAGCACTTTTAAAGTTCTGCTATGTGGCGCGGTA
TTATCCCGTATTGACGCCGGGCAAGAGCAACTCGGTCGCCGCATACACTATTCTCAGAATGACTTGGTTG
AGTACTCACCAGTCACAGAAAAGCATCTTACGGATGGCATGACAGTAAGAGAATTATGCAGTGCTGCCAT
AACCATGAGTGATAACACTGCGGCCAACTTACTTCTGACAACGATCGGAGGACCGAAGGAGCTAACCGCT
TTTTTGCACAACATGGGGGATCATGTAACTCGCCTTGATCGTTGGGAACCGGAGCTGAATGAAGCCATAC
CAAACGACGAGCGTGACACCACGATGCCTGTAGCAATGGCAACAACGTTGCGCAAACTATTAACTGGCGA
ACTACTTACTCTAGCTTCCCGGCAACAATTAATAGACTGGATGGAGGCGGATAAAGTTGCAGGACCACTT
CTGCGCTCGGCCCTTCCGGCTGGCTGGTTTATTGCTGATAAATCTGGAGCCGGTGAGCGTGGGTCTCGCG
GTATCATTGCAGCACTGGGGCCAGATGGTAAGCCCTCCCGTATCGTAGTTATCTACACGACGGGGAGTCA
GGCAACTATGGATGAACGAAATAGACAGATCGCTGAGATAGGTGCCTCACTGATTAAGCATTGGTAACTG
TCAGACCAAGTTTACTCATATATACTTTAGATTGATTTAAAACTTCATTTTTAATTTAAAAGGATCTAGG
TGAAGATCCTTTTTGATAATCTCATGACCAAAATCCCTTAACGTGAGTTTTCGTTCCACTGAGCGTCAGA
CCCCGTAGAAAAGATCAAAGGATCTTCTTGAGATCCTTTTTTTCTGCGCGTAATCTGCTGCTTGCAAACA
AAAAAACCACCGCTACCAGCGGTGGTTTGTTTGCCGGATCAAGAGCTACCAACTCTTTTTCCGAAGGTAA
CTGGCTTCAGCAGAGCGCAGATACCAAATACTGTTCTTCTAGTGTAGCCGTAGTTAGGCCACCACTTCAA
GAACTCTGTAGCACCGCCTACATACCTCGCTCTGCTAATCCTGTTACCAGTGGCTGCTGCCAGTGGCGAT
AAGTCGTGTCTTACCGGGTTGGACTCAAGACGATAGTTACCGGATAAGGCGCAGCGGTCGGGCTGAACGG
GGGGTTCGTGCACACAGCCCAGCTTGGAGCGAACGACCTACACCGAACTGAGATACCTACAGCGTGAGCT
ATGAGAAAGCGCCACGCTTCCCGAAGGGAGAAAGGCGGACAGGTATCCGGTAAGCGGCAGGGTCGGAACA
GGAGAGCGCACGAGGGAGCTTCCAGGGGGAAACGCCTGGTATCTTTATAGTCCTGTCGGGTTTCGCCACC
TCTGACTTGAGCGTCGATTTTTGTGATGCTCGTCAGGGGGGCGGAGCCTATGGAAAAACGCCAGCAACGC
GGCCTTTTTACGGTTCCTGGCCTTTTGCTGGCCTTTTGCTCACATGTTCTTTCCTGCGTTATCCCCTGAT
TCTGTGGATAACCGTATTACCGCCTTTGAGTGAGCTGATACCGCTCGCCGCAGCCGAACGACCGAGCGCA
GCGAGTCAGTGAGCGAGGAAGCGGAAGAGCGCCTGATGCGGTATTTTCTCCTTACGCATCTGTGCGGTAT
TTCACACCGCATAGACCAGCCGCGTAACCTGGCAAAATCGGTTACGGTTGAGTAATAAATGGATGCCCTG
CGTAAGCGGGTGTGGGCGGACAATAAAGTCTTAAACTGAACAAAATAGATCTAAACTATGACAATAAAGT
CTTAAACTAGACAGAATAGTTGTAAACTGAAATCAGTCCAGTTATGCTGTGAAAAAGCATACTGGACTTT
TGTTATGGCTAAAGCAAACTCTTCATTTTCTGAAGTGCAAATTGCCCGTCGTATTAAAGAGGGGCGTGGC
CAAGGGCATGGTAAAGACTATATTCGCGGCGTTGTGACAATTTACCGAACAACTCCGCGGCCGGGAAGCC
GATCTCGGCTTGAACGAATTGTTAGGTGGCGGTACTTGGGTCGATATCAAAGTGCATCACTTCTTCCCGT
ATGCCCAACTTTGTATAGAGAGCCACTGCGGGATCGTCACCGTAATCTGCTTGCACGTAGATCACATAAG
CACCAAGCGCGTTGGCCTCATGCTTGAGGAGATTGATGAGCGCGGTGGCAATGCCCTGCCTCCGGTGCTC
GCCGGAGACTGCGAGATCATAGATATAGATCTCACTACGCGGCTGCTCAAACTTGGGCAGAACGTAAGCC
GCGAGAGCGCCAACAACCGCTTCTTGGTCGAAGGCAGCAAGCGCGATGAATGTCTTACTACGGAGCAAGT
TCCCGAGGTAATCGGAGTCCGGCTGATGTTGGGAGTAGGTGGCTACGTCTCCGAACTCACGACCGAAAAG
ATCAAGAGCAGCCCGCATGGATTTGACTTGGTCAGGGCCGAGCCTACATGTGCGAATGATGCCCATACTT
GAGCCACCTAACTTTGTTTTAGGGCGACTGCCCTGCTGCGTAACATCGTTGCTGCTGCGTAACATCGTTG
CTGCTCCATAACATCAAACATCGACCCACGGCGTAACGCGCTTGCTGCTTGGATGCCCGAGGCATAGACT
GTACAAAAAAACAGTCATAACAAGCCATGAAAACCGCCACTGCGCCGTTACCACCGCTGCGTTCGGTCAA
GGTTCTGGACCAGTTGCGTGAGCGCATACGCTACTTGCATTACAGTTTACGAACCGAACAGGCTTATGTC
AACTGGGTTCGTGCCTTCATCCGTTTCCACGGTGTGCGTCACCCGGCAACCTTGGGCAGCAGCGAAGTCG
AGGCATTTCTGTCCTGGCTGGCGAACGAGCGCAAGGTTTCGGTCTCCACGCATCGTCAGGCATTGGCGGC
CTTGCTGTTCTTCTACGGCAAGGTGCTGTGCACGGATCTGCCCTGGCTTCAGGAGATC
